>Addgene plasmid #107727 | pSpCas9_BB_2A-GFP_MAPRE1-gRNA#2 | depositor full sequence | sequence record 203209 | pSpCas9_BB_2A-GFP_MAPRE1-gRNA#2 sequence 9291 bps
GAGGGCCTATTTCCCATGATTCCTTCATATTTGCATATACGATACAAGGCTGTTAGAGAGATAATTGGAA
TTAATTTGACTGTAAACACAAAGATATTAGTACAAAATACGTGACGTAGAAAGTAATAATTTCTTGGGTA
GTTTGCAGTTTTAAAATTATGTTTTAAAATGGACTATCATATGCTTACCGTAACTTGAAAGTATTTCGAT
TTCTTGGCTTTATATATCTTGTGGAAAGGACGAAACACCGAAGATCGAACAGTTGTGCTCGTTTTAGAGC
TAGAAATAGCAAGTTAAAATAAGGCTAGTCCGTTATCAACTTGAAAAAGTGGCACCGAGTCGGTGCTTTT
TTGTTTTAGAGCTAGAAATAGCAAGTTAAAATAAGGCTAGTCCGTTTTTAGCGCGTGCGCCAATTCTGCA
GACAAATGGCTCTAGAGGTACCCGTTACATAACTTACGGTAAATGGCCCGCCTGGCTGACCGCCCAACGA
CCCCCGCCCATTGACGTCAATAGTAACGCCAATAGGGACTTTCCATTGACGTCAATGGGTGGAGTATTTA
CGGTAAACTGCCCACTTGGCAGTACATCAAGTGTATCATATGCCAAGTACGCCCCCTATTGACGTCAATG
ACGGTAAATGGCCCGCCTGGCATTGTGCCCAGTACATGACCTTATGGGACTTTCCTACTTGGCAGTACAT
CTACGTATTAGTCATCGCTATTACCATGGTCGAGGTGAGCCCCACGTTCTGCTTCACTCTCCCCATCTCC
CCCCCCTCCCCACCCCCAATTTTGTATTTATTTATTTTTTAATTATTTTGTGCAGCGATGGGGGCGGGGG
GGGGGGGGGGGCGCGCGCCAGGCGGGGCGGGGCGGGGCGAGGGGCGGGGCGGGGCGAGGCGGAGAGGTGC
GGCGGCAGCCAATCAGAGCGGCGCGCTCCGAAAGTTTCCTTTTATGGCGAGGCGGCGGCGGCGGCGGCCC
TATAAAAAGCGAAGCGCGCGGCGGGCGGGAGTCGCTGCGCGCTGCCTTCGCCCCGTGCCCCGCTCCGCCG
CCGCCTCGCGCCGCCCGCCCCGGCTCTGACTGACCGCGTTACTCCCACAGGTGAGCGGGCGGGACGGCCC
TTCTCCTCCGGGCTGTAATTAGCTGAGCAAGAGGTAAGGGTTTAAGGGATGGTTGGTTGGTGGGGTATTA
ATGTTTAATTACCTGGAGCACCTGCCTGAAATCACTTTTTTTCAGGTTGGACCGGTGCCACCATGGACTA
TAAGGACCACGACGGAGACTACAAGGATCATGATATTGATTACAAAGACGATGACGATAAGATGGCCCCA
AAGAAGAAGCGGAAGGTCGGTATCCACGGAGTCCCAGCAGCCGACAAGAAGTACAGCATCGGCCTGGACA
TCGGCACCAACTCTGTGGGCTGGGCCGTGATCACCGACGAGTACAAGGTGCCCAGCAAGAAATTCAAGGT
GCTGGGCAACACCGACCGGCACAGCATCAAGAAGAACCTGATCGGAGCCCTGCTGTTCGACAGCGGCGAA
ACAGCCGAGGCCACCCGGCTGAAGAGAACCGCCAGAAGAAGATACACCAGACGGAAGAACCGGATCTGCT
ATCTGCAAGAGATCTTCAGCAACGAGATGGCCAAGGTGGACGACAGCTTCTTCCACAGACTGGAAGAGTC
CTTCCTGGTGGAAGAGGATAAGAAGCACGAGCGGCACCCCATCTTCGGCAACATCGTGGACGAGGTGGCC
TACCACGAGAAGTACCCCACCATCTACCACCTGAGAAAGAAACTGGTGGACAGCACCGACAAGGCCGACC
TGCGGCTGATCTATCTGGCCCTGGCCCACATGATCAAGTTCCGGGGCCACTTCCTGATCGAGGGCGACCT
GAACCCCGACAACAGCGACGTGGACAAGCTGTTCATCCAGCTGGTGCAGACCTACAACCAGCTGTTCGAG
GAAAACCCCATCAACGCCAGCGGCGTGGACGCCAAGGCCATCCTGTCTGCCAGACTGAGCAAGAGCAGAC
GGCTGGAAAATCTGATCGCCCAGCTGCCCGGCGAGAAGAAGAATGGCCTGTTCGGAAACCTGATTGCCCT
GAGCCTGGGCCTGACCCCCAACTTCAAGAGCAACTTCGACCTGGCCGAGGATGCCAAACTGCAGCTGAGC
AAGGACACCTACGACGACGACCTGGACAACCTGCTGGCCCAGATCGGCGACCAGTACGCCGACCTGTTTC
TGGCCGCCAAGAACCTGTCCGACGCCATCCTGCTGAGCGACATCCTGAGAGTGAACACCGAGATCACCAA
GGCCCCCCTGAGCGCCTCTATGATCAAGAGATACGACGAGCACCACCAGGACCTGACCCTGCTGAAAGCT
CTCGTGCGGCAGCAGCTGCCTGAGAAGTACAAAGAGATTTTCTTCGACCAGAGCAAGAACGGCTACGCCG
GCTACATTGACGGCGGAGCCAGCCAGGAAGAGTTCTACAAGTTCATCAAGCCCATCCTGGAAAAGATGGA
CGGCACCGAGGAACTGCTCGTGAAGCTGAACAGAGAGGACCTGCTGCGGAAGCAGCGGACCTTCGACAAC
GGCAGCATCCCCCACCAGATCCACCTGGGAGAGCTGCACGCCATTCTGCGGCGGCAGGAAGATTTTTACC
CATTCCTGAAGGACAACCGGGAAAAGATCGAGAAGATCCTGACCTTCCGCATCCCCTACTACGTGGGCCC
TCTGGCCAGGGGAAACAGCAGATTCGCCTGGATGACCAGAAAGAGCGAGGAAACCATCACCCCCTGGAAC
TTCGAGGAAGTGGTGGACAAGGGCGCTTCCGCCCAGAGCTTCATCGAGCGGATGACCAACTTCGATAAGA
ACCTGCCCAACGAGAAGGTGCTGCCCAAGCACAGCCTGCTGTACGAGTACTTCACCGTGTATAACGAGCT
GACCAAAGTGAAATACGTGACCGAGGGAATGAGAAAGCCCGCCTTCCTGAGCGGCGAGCAGAAAAAGGCC
ATCGTGGACCTGCTGTTCAAGACCAACCGGAAAGTGACCGTGAAGCAGCTGAAAGAGGACTACTTCAAGA
AAATCGAGTGCTTCGACTCCGTGGAAATCTCCGGCGTGGAAGATCGGTTCAACGCCTCCCTGGGCACATA
CCACGATCTGCTGAAAATTATCAAGGACAAGGACTTCCTGGACAATGAGGAAAACGAGGACATTCTGGAA
GATATCGTGCTGACCCTGACACTGTTTGAGGACAGAGAGATGATCGAGGAACGGCTGAAAACCTATGCCC
ACCTGTTCGACGACAAAGTGATGAAGCAGCTGAAGCGGCGGAGATACACCGGCTGGGGCAGGCTGAGCCG
GAAGCTGATCAACGGCATCCGGGACAAGCAGTCCGGCAAGACAATCCTGGATTTCCTGAAGTCCGACGGC
TTCGCCAACAGAAACTTCATGCAGCTGATCCACGACGACAGCCTGACCTTTAAAGAGGACATCCAGAAAG
CCCAGGTGTCCGGCCAGGGCGATAGCCTGCACGAGCACATTGCCAATCTGGCCGGCAGCCCCGCCATTAA
GAAGGGCATCCTGCAGACAGTGAAGGTGGTGGACGAGCTCGTGAAAGTGATGGGCCGGCACAAGCCCGAG
AACATCGTGATCGAAATGGCCAGAGAGAACCAGACCACCCAGAAGGGACAGAAGAACAGCCGCGAGAGAA
TGAAGCGGATCGAAGAGGGCATCAAAGAGCTGGGCAGCCAGATCCTGAAAGAACACCCCGTGGAAAACAC
CCAGCTGCAGAACGAGAAGCTGTACCTGTACTACCTGCAGAATGGGCGGGATATGTACGTGGACCAGGAA
CTGGACATCAACCGGCTGTCCGACTACGATGTGGACCATATCGTGCCTCAGAGCTTTCTGAAGGACGACT
CCATCGACAACAAGGTGCTGACCAGAAGCGACAAGAACCGGGGCAAGAGCGACAACGTGCCCTCCGAAGA
GGTCGTGAAGAAGATGAAGAACTACTGGCGGCAGCTGCTGAACGCCAAGCTGATTACCCAGAGAAAGTTC
GACAATCTGACCAAGGCCGAGAGAGGCGGCCTGAGCGAACTGGATAAGGCCGGCTTCATCAAGAGACAGC
TGGTGGAAACCCGGCAGATCACAAAGCACGTGGCACAGATCCTGGACTCCCGGATGAACACTAAGTACGA
CGAGAATGACAAGCTGATCCGGGAAGTGAAAGTGATCACCCTGAAGTCCAAGCTGGTGTCCGATTTCCGG
AAGGATTTCCAGTTTTACAAAGTGCGCGAGATCAACAACTACCACCACGCCCACGACGCCTACCTGAACG
CCGTCGTGGGAACCGCCCTGATCAAAAAGTACCCTAAGCTGGAAAGCGAGTTCGTGTACGGCGACTACAA
GGTGTACGACGTGCGGAAGATGATCGCCAAGAGCGAGCAGGAAATCGGCAAGGCTACCGCCAAGTACTTC
TTCTACAGCAACATCATGAACTTTTTCAAGACCGAGATTACCCTGGCCAACGGCGAGATCCGGAAGCGGC
CTCTGATCGAGACAAACGGCGAAACCGGGGAGATCGTGTGGGATAAGGGCCGGGATTTTGCCACCGTGCG
GAAAGTGCTGAGCATGCCCCAAGTGAATATCGTGAAAAAGACCGAGGTGCAGACAGGCGGCTTCAGCAAA
GAGTCTATCCTGCCCAAGAGGAACAGCGATAAGCTGATCGCCAGAAAGAAGGACTGGGACCCTAAGAAGT
ACGGCGGCTTCGACAGCCCCACCGTGGCCTATTCTGTGCTGGTGGTGGCCAAAGTGGAAAAGGGCAAGTC
CAAGAAACTGAAGAGTGTGAAAGAGCTGCTGGGGATCACCATCATGGAAAGAAGCAGCTTCGAGAAGAAT
CCCATCGACTTTCTGGAAGCCAAGGGCTACAAAGAAGTGAAAAAGGACCTGATCATCAAGCTGCCTAAGT
ACTCCCTGTTCGAGCTGGAAAACGGCCGGAAGAGAATGCTGGCCTCTGCCGGCGAACTGCAGAAGGGAAA
CGAACTGGCCCTGCCCTCCAAATATGTGAACTTCCTGTACCTGGCCAGCCACTATGAGAAGCTGAAGGGC
TCCCCCGAGGATAATGAGCAGAAACAGCTGTTTGTGGAACAGCACAAGCACTACCTGGACGAGATCATCG
AGCAGATCAGCGAGTTCTCCAAGAGAGTGATCCTGGCCGACGCTAATCTGGACAAAGTGCTGTCCGCCTA
CAACAAGCACCGGGATAAGCCCATCAGAGAGCAGGCCGAGAATATCATCCACCTGTTTACCCTGACCAAT
CTGGGAGCCCCTGCCGCCTTCAAGTACTTTGACACCACCATCGACCGGAAGAGGTACACCAGCACCAAAG
AGGTGCTGGACGCCACCCTGATCCACCAGAGCATCACCGGCCTGTACGAGACACGGATCGACCTGTCTCA
GCTGGGAGGCGACAAAAGGCCGGCGGCCACGAAAAAGGCCGGCCAGGCAAAAAAGAAAAAGGAATTCGGC
AGTGGAGAGGGCAGAGGAAGTCTGCTAACATGCGGTGACGTCGAGGAGAATCCTGGCCCAGTGAGCAAGG
GCGAGGAGCTGTTCACCGGGGTGGTGCCCATCCTGGTCGAGCTGGACGGCGACGTAAACGGCCACAAGTT
CAGCGTGTCCGGCGAGGGCGAGGGCGATGCCACCTACGGCAAGCTGACCCTGAAGTTCATCTGCACCACC
GGCAAGCTGCCCGTGCCCTGGCCCACCCTCGTGACCACCCTGACCTACGGCGTGCAGTGCTTCAGCCGCT
ACCCCGACCACATGAAGCAGCACGACTTCTTCAAGTCCGCCATGCCCGAAGGCTACGTCCAGGAGCGCAC
CATCTTCTTCAAGGACGACGGCAACTACAAGACCCGCGCCGAGGTGAAGTTCGAGGGCGACACCCTGGTG
AACCGCATCGAGCTGAAGGGCATCGACTTCAAGGAGGACGGCAACATCCTGGGGCACAAGCTGGAGTACA
ACTACAACAGCCACAACGTCTATATCATGGCCGACAAGCAGAAGAACGGCATCAAGGTGAACTTCAAGAT
CCGCCACAACATCGAGGACGGCAGCGTGCAGCTCGCCGACCACTACCAGCAGAACACCCCCATCGGCGAC
GGCCCCGTGCTGCTGCCCGACAACCACTACCTGAGCACCCAGTCCGCCCTGAGCAAAGACCCCAACGAGA
AGCGCGATCACATGGTCCTGCTGGAGTTCGTGACCGCCGCCGGGATCACTCTCGGCATGGACGAGCTGTA
CAAGGAATTCTAACTAGAGCTCGCTGATCAGCCTCGACTGTGCCTTCTAGTTGCCAGCCATCTGTTGTTT
GCCCCTCCCCCGTGCCTTCCTTGACCCTGGAAGGTGCCACTCCCACTGTCCTTTCCTAATAAAATGAGGA
AATTGCATCGCATTGTCTGAGTAGGTGTCATTCTATTCTGGGGGGTGGGGTGGGGCAGGACAGCAAGGGG
GAGGATTGGGAAGAGAATAGCAGGCATGCTGGGGAGCGGCCGCAGGAACCCCTAGTGATGGAGTTGGCCA
CTCCCTCTCTGCGCGCTCGCTCGCTCACTGAGGCCGGGCGACCAAAGGTCGCCCGACGCCCGGGCTTTGC
CCGGGCGGCCTCAGTGAGCGAGCGAGCGCGCAGCTGCCTGCAGGGGCGCCTGATGCGGTATTTTCTCCTT
ACGCATCTGTGCGGTATTTCACACCGCATA
[95 nt withheld, positions 6751-6845]
T
[46 nt withheld, positions 6847-6892]
C
[141 nt withheld, positions 6894-7034]
CCTTTGACGTTGGAGTCCACGTTCTTT
[37 nt withheld, positions 7062-7098]
ACTCTATCTCGGGCTATTCTTTTGATTTATAAGGGATTTTGCCGATTTCGGTCTATTGGTTAAAAAATGA
GCTGATTTAACAAAAATTTAACGCGAATTTTAACAAAATATTAACGTTTACAATTTTATGGTGCACTCTC
AGTACAATCTGCTCTGATGCCGCATAGTTAAGCCAGCCCCGACACCCGCCAACACCCGCTGACGCGCCCT
GACGGGCTTGTCTGCTCCCGGCATCCGCTTACAGACAAGCTGTGACCGTCTCCGGGAGCTGCATGTGTCA
GAGGTTTTCACCGTCATCACCGAAACGCGCGAGACGAAAGGGCCTCGTGATACGCCTATTTTTATAGGTT
AATGTCATGATAATAATGGTTTCTTAGACGTCAGGTGGCACTTTTCGGGGAAATGTGCGCGGAACCCCTA
TTTGTTTATTTTTCTAAATACATTCAAATATGTATCCGCTCATGAGACAATAACCCTGATAAATGCTTCA
ATAATATTGAAAAAGGAAGAGTATGAGTATTCAACATTTCCGTGTCGCCCTTATTCCCTTTTTTGCGGCA
TTTTGCCTTCCTGTTTTTGCTCACCCAGAAACGCTGGTGAAAGTAAAAGATGCTGAAGATCAGTTGGGTG
CACGAGTGGGTTACATCGAACTGGATCTCAACAGCGGTAAGATCCTTGAGAGTTTTCGCCCCGAAGAACG
TTTTCCAATGATGAGCACTTTTAAAGTTCTGCTATGTGGCGCGGTATTATCCCGTATTGACGCCGGGCAA
GAGCAACTCGGTCGCCGCATACACTATTCTCAGAATGACTTGGTTGAGTACTCACCAGTCACAGAAAAGC
ATCTTACGGATGGCATGACAGTAAGAGAATTATGCAGTGCTGCCATAACCATGAGTGATAACACTGCGGC
CAACTTACTTCTGACAACGATCGGAGGACCGAAGGAGCTAACCGCTTTTTTGCACAACATGGGGGATCAT
GTAACTCGCCTTGATCGTTGGGAACCGGAGCTGAATGAAGCCATACCAAACGACGAGCGTGACACCACGA
TGCCTGTAGCAATGGCAACAACGTTGCGCAAACTATTAACTGGCGAACTACTTACTCTAGCTTCCCGGCA
ACAATTAATAGACTGGATGGAGGCGGATAAAGTTGCAGGACCACTTCTGCGCTCGGCCCTTCCGGCTGGC
TGGTTTATTGCTGATAAATCTGGAGCCGGTGAGCGTGGAAGCCGCGGTATCATTGCAGCACTGGGGCCAG
ATGGTAAGCCCTCCCGTATCGTAGTTATCTACACGACGGGGAGTCAGGCAACTATGGATGAACGAAATAG
ACAGATCGCTGAGATAGGTGCCTCACTGATTAAGCATTGGTAACTGTCAGACCAAGTTTACTCATATATA
CTTTAGATTGATTTAAAACTTCATTTTTAATTTAAAAGGATCTAGGTGAAGATCCTTTTTGATAATCTCA
TGACCAAAATCCCTTAACGTGAGTTTTCGTTCCACTGAGCGTCAGACCCCGTAGAAAAGATCAAAGGATC
TTCTTGAGATCCTTTTTTTCTGCGCGTAATCTGCTGCTTGCAAACAAAAAAACCACCGCTACCAGCGGTG
GTTTGTTTGCCGGATCAAGAGCTACCAACTCTTTTTCCGAAGGTAACTGGCTTCAGCAGAGCGCAGATAC
CAAATACTGTTCTTCTAGTGTAGCCGTAGTTAGGCCACCACTTCAAGAACTCTGTAGCACCGCCTACATA
CCTCGCTCTGCTAATCCTGTTACCAGTGGCTGCTGCCAGTGGCGATAAGTCGTGTCTTACCGGGTTGGAC
TCAAGACGATAGTTACCGGATAAGGCGCAGCGGTCGGGCTGAACGGGGGGTTCGTGCACACAGCCCAGCT
TGGAGCGAACGACCTACACCGAACTGAGATACCTACAGCGTGAGCTATGAGAAAGCGCCACGCTTCCCGA
AGGGAGAAAGGCGGACAGGTATCCGGTAAGCGGCAGGGTCGGAACAGGAGAGCGCACGAGGGAGCTTCCA
GGGGGAAACGCCTGGTATCTTTATAGTCCTGTCGGGTTTCGCCACCTCTGACTTGAGCGTCGATTTTTGT
GATGCTCGTCAGGGGGGCGGAGCCTATGGAAAAACGCCAGCAACGCGGCCTTTTTACGGTTCCTGGCCTT
TTGCTGGCCTTTTGCTCACATGT
Features (pLannotate 1.2.2; 19 found; start..end, strand, type, name):
      1..241     +  promoter       U6 promoter: RNA polymerase III promoter for human U6 snRNA
    271..346     +  misc_RNA       gRNA scaffold: guide RNA scaffold for the Streptococcus pyogenes CRISPR/Cas9 system
    353..396     +  misc_RNA       gRNA scaffold (fragment): guide RNA scaffold for the Streptococcus pyogenes CRISPR/Cas9 system
    443..728     +  enhancer       CMV enhancer: human cytomegalovirus immediate early enhancer; contains an 18-bp deletion relative to the standard CMV enhancer
    730..1007    +  promoter       chicken β-actin promoter: No description available
   1008..1235    +  intron         hybrid intron: hybrid between chicken β-actin (CBA) and minute virus of mice (MMV) introns (Gray et al., 2011)
   1373..2974    +  CDS            Cas9(N): N-terminal portion of Streptococcus pyogenes Cas9 (Zetsche et al., 2015)
   2975..5473    +  CDS            Cas9(C): C-terminal portion of Streptococcus pyogenes Cas9 (Zetsche et al., 2015)
   5474..5521    +  CDS            nucleoplasmin NLS: bipartite nuclear localization signal from nucleoplasmin
   5591..6304    +  CDS            EGFP: EGFP is a basic (constitutively fluorescent) green fluorescent protein published in 1996, derived from Aequorea victoria. It is reported to be a rapidly-maturing weak dimer with moderate acid sensitivity.
   6338..6449    +  polyA_signal   bGH poly(A) signal: bovine growth hormone polyadenylation signal
   6554..6694    +  repeat_region  AAV2 ITR: inverted terminal repeat of adeno-associated virus serotype 2 inverted
   6699..6750    -  misc_feature   bom (fragment): basis of mobility region from pBR322
   6769..7224    +  rep_origin     f1 ori (sequence partly withheld): f1 bacteriophage origin of replication; arrow indicates direction of (+) strand synthesis
   7225..7274    -  misc_feature   bom (fragment): basis of mobility region from pBR322
   7376..7411    -  CDS            rop (fragment): Rop protein, which maintains plasmids at low copy number; rop
   7506..7610    +  promoter       AmpR promoter: bla
   7611..8471    +  CDS            AmpR: β-lactamase; bla; confers resistance to ampicillin, carbenicillin, and related antibiotics
   8642..9230    +  rep_origin     ori: high-copy-number ColE1/pMB1/pBR322/pUC origin of replication
