>Addgene plasmid #107727 | pSpCas9_BB_2A-GFP_MAPRE1-gRNA#2 | addgene full sequence | sequence record 265886 | Addgene NGS Result
GAGGGCCTATTTCCCATGATTCCTTCATATTTGCATATACGATACAAGGCTGTTAGAGAGATAATTGGAA
TTAATTTGACTGTAAACACAAAGATATTAGTACAAAATACGTGACGTAGAAAGTAATAATTTCTTGGGTA
GTTTGCAGTTTTAAAATTATGTTTTAAAATGGACTATCATATGCTTACCGTAACTTGAAAGTATTTCGAT
TTCTTGGCTTTATATATCTTGTGGAAAGGACGAAACACCGAAGATCGAACAGTTGTGCTCGTTTTAGAGC
TAGAAATAGCAAGTTAAAATAAGGCTAGTCCGTTATCAACTTGAAAAAGTGGCACCGAGTCGGTGCTTTT
TTGTTTTAGAGCTAGAAATAGCAAGTTAAAATAAGGCTAGTCCGTTTTTAGCGCGTGCGCCAATTCTGCA
GACAAATGGCTCTAGAGGTACCCGTTACATAACTTACGGTAAATGGCCCGCCTGGCTGACCGCCCAACGA
CCCCCGCCCATTGACGTCAATAGTAACGCCAATAGGGACTTTCCATTGACGTCAATGGGTGGAGTATTTA
CGGTAAACTGCCCACTTGGCAGTACATCAAGTGTATCATATGCCAAGTACGCCCCCTATTGACGTCAATG
ACGGTAAATGGCCCGCCTGGCATTGTGCCCAGTACATGACCTTATGGGACTTTCCTACTTGGCAGTACAT
CTACGTATTAGTCATCGCTATTACCATGGTCGAGGTGAGCCCCACGTTCTGCTTCACTCTCCCCATCTCC
CCCCCCTCCCCACCCCCAATTTTGTATTTATTTATTTTTTAATTATTTTGTGCAGCGATGGGGGCGGGGG
GGGGGGGGGGGCGCGCGCCRGGGGGGGGGGGGGGGGGGGGGGGGGGGGGGGGGGSGRGGCGGRGAGGKGC
GGCGGCAGCCAATCAGAGCGGCGCGCTCCGAAAGTTTCCTTTTATGGCGAGGCGGCGGCGGCGGCGGCCC
TATAAAAAGCGAAGCGCGCGGCGGGCGGGAGTCGCTGCGCGCTGCCTTCGCCCCGTGCCCCGCTCCGCCG
CCGCCTCGCGCCGCCCGCCCCGGCTCTGACTGACCGCGTTACTCCCACAGGTGAGCGGGCGGGACGGCCC
TTCTCCTCCGGGCTGTAATTAGCTGAGCAAGAGGTAAGGGTTTAAGGGATGGTTGGTTGGTGGGGTATTA
ATGTTTAATTACCTGGAGCACCTGCCTGAAATCACTTTTTTTCAGGTTGGACCGGTGCCACCATGGACTA
TAAGGACCACGACGGAGACTACAAGGATCATGATATTGATTACAAAGACGATGACGATAAGATGGCCCCA
AAGAAGAAGCGGAAGGTCGGTATCCACGGAGTCCCAGCAGCCGACAAGAAGTACAGCATCGGCCTGGACA
TCGGCACCAACTCTGTGGGCTGGGCCGTGATCACCGACGAGTACAAGGTGCCCAGCAAGAAATTCAAGGT
GCTGGGCAACACCGACCGGCACAGCATCAAGAAGAACCTGATCGGAGCCCTGCTGTTCGACAGCGGCGAA
ACAGCCGAGGCCACCCGGCTGAAGAGAACCGCCAGAAGAAGATACACCAGACGGAAGAACCGGATCTGCT
ATCTGCAAGAGATCTTCAGCAACGAGATGGCCAAGGTGGACGACAGCTTCTTCCACAGACTGGAAGAGTC
CTTCCTGGTGGAAGAGGATAAGAAGCACGAGCGGCACCCCATCTTCGGCAACATCGTGGACGAGGTGGCC
TACCACGAGAAGTACCCCACCATCTACCACCTGAGAAAGAAACTGGTGGACAGCACCGACAAGGCCGACC
TGCGGCTGATCTATCTGGCCCTGGCCCACATGATCAAGTTCCGGGGCCACTTCCTGATCGAGGGCGACCT
GAACCCCGACAACAGCGACGTGGACAAGCTGTTCATCCAGCTGGTGCAGACCTACAACCAGCTGTTCGAG
GAAAACCCCATCAACGCCAGCGGCGTGGACGCCAAGGCCATCCTGTCTGCCAGACTGAGCAAGAGCAGAC
GGCTGGAAAATCTGATCGCCCAGCTGCCCGGCGAGAAGAAGAATGGCCTGTTCGGAAACCTGATTGCCCT
GAGCCTGGGCCTGACCCCCAACTTCAAGAGCAACTTCGACCTGGCCGAGGATGCCAAACTGCAGCTGAGC
AAGGACACCTACGACGACGACCTGGACAACCTGCTGGCCCAGATCGGCGACCAGTACGCCGACCTGTTTC
TGGCCGCCAAGAACCTGTCCGACGCCATCCTGCTGAGCGACATCCTGAGAGTGAACACCGAGATCACCAA
GGCCCCCCTGAGCGCCTCTATGATCAAGAGATACGACGAGCACCACCAGGACCTGACCCTGCTGAAAGCT
CTCGTGCGGCAGCAGCTGCCTGAGAAGTACAAAGAGATTTTCTTCGACCAGAGCAAGAACGGCTACGCCG
GCTACATTGACGGCGGAGCCAGCCAGGAAGAGTTCTACAAGTTCATCAAGCCCATCCTGGAAAAGATGGA
CGGCACCGAGGAACTGCTCGTGAAGCTGAACAGAGAGGACCTGCTGCGGAAGCAGCGGACCTTCGACAAC
GGCAGCATCCCCCACCAGATCCACCTGGGAGAGCTGCACGCCATTCTGCGGCGGCAGGAAGATTTTTACC
CATTCCTGAAGGACAACCGGGAAAAGATCGAGAAGATCCTGACCTTCCGCATCCCCTACTACGTGGGCCC
TCTGGCCAGGGGAAACAGCAGATTCGCCTGGATGACCAGAAAGAGCGAGGAAACCATCACCCCCTGGAAC
TTCGAGGAAGTGGTGGACAAGGGCGCTTCCGCCCAGAGCTTCATCGAGCGGATGACCAACTTCGATAAGA
ACCTGCCCAACGAGAAGGTGCTGCCCAAGCACAGCCTGCTGTACGAGTACTTCACCGTGTATAACGAGCT
GACCAAAGTGAAATACGTGACCGAGGGAATGAGAAAGCCCGCCTTCCTGAGCGGCGAGCAGAAAAAGGCC
ATCGTGGACCTGCTGTTCAAGACCAACCGGAAAGTGACCGTGAAGCAGCTGAAAGAGGACTACTTCAAGA
AAATCGAGTGCTTCGACTCCGTGGAAATCTCCGGCGTGGAAGATCGGTTCAACGCCTCCCTGGGCACATA
CCACGATCTGCTGAAAATTATCAAGGACAAGGACTTCCTGGACAATGAGGAAAACGAGGACATTCTGGAA
GATATCGTGCTGACCCTGACACTGTTTGAGGACAGAGAGATGATCGAGGAACGGCTGAAAACCTATGCCC
ACCTGTTCGACGACAAAGTGATGAAGCAGCTGAAGCGGCGGAGATACACCGGCTGGGGCAGGCTGAGCCG
GAAGCTGATCAACGGCATCCGGGACAAGCAGTCCGGCAAGACAATCCTGGATTTCCTGAAGTCCGACGGC
TTCGCCAACAGAAACTTCATGCAGCTGATCCACGACGACAGCCTGACCTTTAAAGAGGACATCCAGAAAG
CCCAGGTGTCCGGCCAGGGCGATAGCCTGCACGAGCACATTGCCAATCTGGCCGGCAGCCCCGCCATTAA
GAAGGGCATCCTGCAGACAGTGAAGGTGGTGGACGAGCTCGTGAAAGTGATGGGCCGGCACAAGCCCGAG
AACATCGTGATCGAAATGGCCAGAGAGAACCAGACCACCCAGAAGGGACAGAAGAACAGCCGCGAGAGAA
TGAAGCGGATCGAAGAGGGCATCAAAGAGCTGGGCAGCCAGATCCTGAAAGAACACCCCGTGGAAAACAC
CCAGCTGCAGAACGAGAAGCTGTACCTGTACTACCTGCAGAATGGGCGGGATATGTACGTGGACCAGGAA
CTGGACATCAACCGGCTGTCCGACTACGATGTGGACCATATCGTGCCTCAGAGCTTTCTGAAGGACGACT
CCATCGACAACAAGGTGCTGACCAGAAGCGACAAGAACCGGGGCAAGAGCGACAACGTGCCCTCCGAAGA
GGTCGTGAAGAAGATGAAGAACTACTGGCGGCAGCTGCTGAACGCCAAGCTGATTACCCAGAGAAAGTTC
GACAATCTGACCAAGGCCGAGAGAGGCGGCCTGAGCGAACTGGATAAGGCCGGCTTCATCAAGAGACAGC
TGGTGGAAACCCGGCAGATCACAAAGCACGTGGCACAGATCCTGGACTCCCGGATGAACACTAAGTACGA
CGAGAATGACAAGCTGATCCGGGAAGTGAAAGTGATCACCCTGAAGTCCAAGCTGGTGTCCGATTTCCGG
AAGGATTTCCAGTTTTACAAAGTGCGCGAGATCAACAACTACCACCACGCCCACGACGCCTACCTGAACG
CCGTCGTGGGAACCGCCCTGATCAAAAAGTACCCTAAGCTGGAAAGCGAGTTCGTGTACGGCGACTACAA
GGTGTACGACGTGCGGAAGATGATCGCCAAGAGCGAGCAGGAAATCGGCAAGGCTACCGCCAAGTACTTC
TTCTACAGCAACATCATGAACTTTTTCAAGACCGAGATTACCCTGGCCAACGGCGAGATCCGGAAGCGGC
CTCTGATCGAGACAAACGGCGAAACCGGGGAGATCGTGTGGGATAAGGGCCGGGATTTTGCCACCGTGCG
GAAAGTGCTGAGCATGCCCCAAGTGAATATCGTGAAAAAGACCGAGGTGCAGACAGGCGGCTTCAGCAAA
GAGTCTATCCTGCCCAAGAGGAACAGCGATAAGCTGATCGCCAGAAAGAAGGACTGGGACCCTAAGAAGT
ACGGCGGCTTCGACAGCCCCACCGTGGCCTATTCTGTGCTGGTGGTGGCCAAAGTGGAAAAGGGCAAGTC
CAAGAAACTGAAGAGTGTGAAAGAGCTGCTGGGGATCACCATCATGGAAAGAAGCAGCTTCGAGAAGAAT
CCCATCGACTTTCTGGAAGCCAAGGGCTACAAAGAAGTGAAAAAGGACCTGATCATCAAGCTGCCTAAGT
ACTCCCTGTTCGAGCTGGAAAACGGCCGGAAGAGAATGCTGGCCTCTGCCGGCGAACTGCAGAAGGGAAA
CGAACTGGCCCTGCCCTCCAAATATGTGAACTTCCTGTACCTGGCCAGCCACTATGAGAAGCTGAAGGGC
TCCCCCGAGGATAATGAGCAGAAACAGCTGTTTGTGGAACAGCACAAGCACTACCTGGACGAGATCATCG
AGCAGATCAGCGAGTTCTCCAAGAGAGTGATCCTGGCCGACGCTAATCTGGACAAAGTGCTGTCCGCCTA
CAACAAGCACCGGGATAAGCCCATCAGAGAGCAGGCCGAGAATATCATCCACCTGTTTACCCTGACCAAT
CTGGGAGCCCCTGCCGCCTTCAAGTACTTTGACACCACCATCGACCGGAAGAGGTACACCAGCACCAAAG
AGGTGCTGGACGCCACCCTGATCCACCAGAGCATCACCGGCCTGTACGAGACACGGATCGACCTGTCTCA
GCTGGGAGGCGACAAAAGGCCGGCGGCCACGAAAAAGGCCGGCCAGGCAAAAAAGAAAAAGGAATTCGGC
AGTGGAGAGGGCAGAGGAAGTCTGCTAACATGCGGTGACGTCGAGGAGAATCCTGGCCCAGTGAGCAAGG
GCGAGGAGCTGTTCACCGGGGTGGTGCCCATCCTGGTCGAGCTGGACGGCGACGTAAACGGCCACAAGTT
CAGCGTGTCCGGCGAGGGCGAGGGCGATGCCACCTACGGCAAGCTGACCCTGAAGTTCATCTGCACCACC
GGCAAGCTGCCCGTGCCCTGGCCCACCCTCGTGACCACCCTGACCTACGGCGTGCAGTGCTTCAGCCGCT
ACCCCGACCACATGAAGCAGCACGACTTCTTCAAGTCCGCCATGCCCGAAGGCTACGTCCAGGAGCGCAC
CATCTTCTTCAAGGACGACGGCAACTACAAGACCCGCGCCGAGGTGAAGTTCGAGGGCGACACCCTGGTG
AACCGCATCGAGCTGAAGGGCATCGACTTCAAGGAGGACGGCAACATCCTGGGGCACAAGCTGGAGTACA
ACTACAACAGCCACAACGTCTATATCATGGCCGACAAGCAGAAGAACGGCATCAAGGTGAACTTCAAGAT
CCGCCACAACATCGAGGACGGCAGCGTGCAGCTCGCCGACCACTACCAGCAGAACACCCCCATCGGCGAC
GGCCCCGTGCTGCTGCCCGACAACCACTACCTGAGCACCCAGTCCGCCCTGAGCAAAGACCCCAACGAGA
AGCGCGATCACATGGTCCTGCTGGAGTTCGTGACCGCCGCCGGGATCACTCTCGGCATGGACGAGCTGTA
CAAGGAATTCTAACTAGAGCTCGCTGATCAGCCTCGACTGTGCCTTCTAGTTGCCAGCCATCTGTTGTTT
GCCCCTCCCCCGTGCCTTCCTTGACCCTGGAAGGTGCCACTCCCACTGTCCTTTCCTAATAAAATGAGGA
AATTGCATCGCATTGTCTGAGTAGGTGTCATTCTATTCTGGGGGGTGGGGTGGGGCAGGACAGCAAGGGG
GAGGATTGGGAAGAGAATAGCAGGCATGCTGGGGAGCGGCCGCAGGAACCCCTAGTGATGGAGTTGGCCA
CTCCCTCTCTGCGCGCTCGCTCGCTCACTGAGGCCGGGCGACCAAAGGTCGCCCGACGCCCGGGCTTTGC
CCGGGCGGCCTCAGTGAGCGAGCGAGCGCGCAGCTGCCTGCAGGGGCGCCTGATGCGGTATTTTCTCCTT
ACGCATCTGTGCGGTATTTCACACCGCATA
[95 nt withheld, positions 6751-6845]
T
[46 nt withheld, positions 6847-6892]
C
[141 nt withheld, positions 6894-7034]
CCTTTGACGTTGGAGTCCACGTTCTTT
[37 nt withheld, positions 7062-7098]
ACTCTATCTCGGGCTATTCTTTTGATTTATAAGGGATTTTGCCGATTTCGGTCTATTGGTTAAAAAATGA
GCTGATTTAACAAAAATTTAACGCGAATTTTAACAAAATATTAACGTTTACAATTTTATGGTGCACTCTC
AGTACAATCTGCTCTGATGCCGCATAGTTAAGCCAGCCCCGACACCCGCCAACACCCGCTGACGCGCCCT
GACGGGCTTGTCTGCTCCCGGCATCCGCTTACAGACAAGCTGTGACCGTCTCCGGGAGCTGCATGTGTCA
GAGGTTTTCACCGTCATCACCGAAACGCGCGAGACGAAAGGGCCTCGTGATACGCCTATTTTTATAGGTT
AATGTCATGATAATAATGGTTTCTTAGACGTCAGGTGGCACTTTTCGGGGAAATGTGCGCGGAACCCCTA
TTTGTTTATTTTTCTAAATACATTCAAATATGTATCCGCTCATGAGACAATAACCCTGATAAATGCTTCA
ATAATATTGAAAAAGGAAGAGTATGAGTATTCAACATTTCCGTGTCGCCCTTATTCCCTTTTTTGCGGCA
TTTTGCCTTCCTGTTTTTGCTCACCCAGAAACGCTGGTGAAAGTAAAAGATGCTGAAGATCAGTTGGGTG
CACGAGTGGGTTACATCGAACTGGATCTCAACAGCGGTAAGATCCTTGAGAGTTTTCGCCCCGAAGAACG
TTTTCCAATGATGAGCACTTTTAAAGTTCTGCTATGTGGCGCGGTATTATCCCGTATTGACGCCGGGCAA
GAGCAACTCGGTCGCCGCATACACTATTCTCAGAATGACTTGGTTGAGTACTCACCAGTCACAGAAAAGC
ATCTTACGGATGGCATGACAGTAAGAGAATTATGCAGTGCTGCCATAACCATGAGTGATAACACTGCGGC
CAACTTACTTCTGACAACGATCGGAGGACCGAAGGAGCTAACCGCTTTTTTGCACAACATGGGGGATCAT
GTAACTCGCCTTGATCGTTGGGAACCGGAGCTGAATGAAGCCATACCAAACGACGAGCGTGACACCACGA
TGCCTGTAGCAATGGCAACAACGTTGCGCAAACTATTAACTGGCGAACTACTTACTCTAGCTTCCCGGCA
ACAATTAATAGACTGGATGGAGGCGGATAAAGTTGCAGGACCACTTCTGCGCTCGGCCCTTCCGGCTGGC
TGGTTTATTGCTGATAAATCTGGAGCCGGTGAGCGTGGAAGCCGCGGTATCATTGCAGCACTGGGGCCAG
ATGGTAAGCCCTCCCGTATCGTAGTTATCTACACGACGGGGAGTCAGGCAACTATGGATGAACGAAATAG
ACAGATCGCTGAGATAGGTGCCTCACTGATTAAGCATTGGTAACTGTCAGACCAAGTTTACTCATATATA
CTTTAGATTGATTTAAAACTTCATTTTTAATTTAAAAGGATCTAGGTGAAGATCCTTTTTGATAATCTCA
TGACCAAAATCCCTTAACGTGAGTTTTCGTTCCACTGAGCGTCAGACCCCGTAGAAAAGATCAAAGGATC
TTCTTGAGATCCTTTTTTTCTGCGCGTAATCTGCTGCTTGCAAACAAAAAAACCACCGCTACCAGCGGTG
GTTTGTTTGCCGGATCAAGAGCTACCAACTCTTTTTCCGAAGGTAACTGGCTTCAGCAGAGCGCAGATAC
CAAATACTGTTCTTCTAGTGTAGCCGTAGTTAGGCCACCACTTCAAGAACTCTGTAGCACCGCCTACATA
CCTCGCTCTGCTAATCCTGTTACCAGTGGCTGCTGCCAGTGGCGATAAGTCGTGTCTTACCGGGTTGGAC
TCAAGACGATAGTTACCGGATAAGGCGCAGCGGTCGGGCTGAACGGGGGGTTCGTGCACACAGCCCAGCT
TGGAGCGAACGACCTACACCGAACTGAGATACCTACAGCGTGAGCTATGAGAAAGCGCCACGCTTCCCGA
AGGGAGAAAGGCGGACAGGTATCCGGTAAGCGGCAGGGTCGGAACAGGAGAGCGCACGAGGGAGCTTCCA
GGGGGAAACGCCTGGTATCTTTATAGTCCTGTCGGGTTTCGCCACCTCTGACTTGAGCGTCGATTTTTGT
GATGCTCGTCAGGGGGGCGGAGCCTATGGAAAAACGCCAGCAACGCGGCCTTTTTACGGTTCCTGGCCTT
TTGCTGGCCTTTTGCTCACATGT
Features (pLannotate 1.2.2; 19 found; start..end, strand, type, name):
      1..241     +  promoter       U6 promoter: RNA polymerase III promoter for human U6 snRNA
    271..346     +  misc_RNA       gRNA scaffold: guide RNA scaffold for the Streptococcus pyogenes CRISPR/Cas9 system
    353..396     +  misc_RNA       gRNA scaffold (fragment): guide RNA scaffold for the Streptococcus pyogenes CRISPR/Cas9 system
    443..728     +  enhancer       CMV enhancer: human cytomegalovirus immediate early enhancer; contains an 18-bp deletion relative to the standard CMV enhancer
    730..1007    +  promoter       chicken β-actin promoter: No description available
   1008..1235    +  intron         hybrid intron: hybrid between chicken β-actin (CBA) and minute virus of mice (MMV) introns (Gray et al., 2011)
   1373..2974    +  CDS            Cas9(N): N-terminal portion of Streptococcus pyogenes Cas9 (Zetsche et al., 2015)
   2975..5473    +  CDS            Cas9(C): C-terminal portion of Streptococcus pyogenes Cas9 (Zetsche et al., 2015)
   5474..5521    +  CDS            nucleoplasmin NLS: bipartite nuclear localization signal from nucleoplasmin
   5591..6304    +  CDS            EGFP: EGFP is a basic (constitutively fluorescent) green fluorescent protein published in 1996, derived from Aequorea victoria. It is reported to be a rapidly-maturing weak dimer with moderate acid sensitivity.
   6338..6449    +  polyA_signal   bGH poly(A) signal: bovine growth hormone polyadenylation signal
   6554..6694    +  repeat_region  AAV2 ITR: inverted terminal repeat of adeno-associated virus serotype 2 inverted
   6699..6750    -  misc_feature   bom (fragment): basis of mobility region from pBR322
   6769..7224    +  rep_origin     f1 ori (sequence partly withheld): f1 bacteriophage origin of replication; arrow indicates direction of (+) strand synthesis
   7225..7274    -  misc_feature   bom (fragment): basis of mobility region from pBR322
   7376..7411    -  CDS            rop (fragment): Rop protein, which maintains plasmids at low copy number; rop
   7506..7610    +  promoter       AmpR promoter: bla
   7611..8471    +  CDS            AmpR: β-lactamase; bla; confers resistance to ampicillin, carbenicillin, and related antibiotics
   8642..9230    +  rep_origin     ori: high-copy-number ColE1/pMB1/pBR322/pUC origin of replication
