[The description below was written by a language model from this plasmid's Addgene catalogue record and pLannotate feature annotations shown in this document.]
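Description:
pSpCas9_BB_2A-GFP_MAPRE1-gRNA#2 is an all-in-one mammalian CRISPR/Cas9 expression plasmid of about 9.3 kb, built on the pSpCas9(BB)-2A-GFP backbone and intended to knock out EB1 (encoded by MAPRE1) in human cells. It is propagated in E. coli as a high-copy plasmid through a ColE1/pUC-type origin and selected with ampicillin via the β-lactamase gene. An f1 phage origin is also present. The annotation additionally picks up a single AAV2 ITR and small fragments of bom and rop, which are backbone remnants rather than functional modules; with only one ITR annotated, nothing in the record suggests use as an AAV packaging vector.

The plasmid carries two expression units. A human U6 RNA polymerase III promoter drives a single guide RNA, made of a 20-nt spacer against human MAPRE1 fused to the Streptococcus pyogenes gRNA scaffold. The spacer was inserted between two BbsI sites that were destroyed by cloning. Downstream, a hybrid promoter (CMV enhancer, chicken β-actin promoter and a hybrid intron) drives S. pyogenes Cas9, which the annotation splits into N- and C-terminal portions that are contiguous. Cas9 carries a nucleoplasmin nuclear localization signal and is followed by EGFP and a bGH polyadenylation signal. As the backbone name indicates, a 2A peptide links Cas9 to EGFP, so the two are made as separate proteins from one transcript and green fluorescence marks transfected cells for identification or sorting.

The catalogue record is inconsistent on one point: the plasmid name says gRNA #2, whereas the insert field reads "gRNA #1 (targets Exon 1)", so the guide number and the target exon should be confirmed against the sequence.
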