Addgene plasmid #107727: pSpCas9_BB_2A-GFP_MAPRE1-gRNA#2
Purpose: Knock out of EB1 in human cells by CRISPR/Cas9
Depositing lab: Torsten Wittmann. Publication: Local control of intracellular microtubule dynamics by EB1 photodissociation. van Haren J, Charafeddine RA, Ettinger A, Wang H, Hahn KM, Wittmann T. Nat Cell Biol. 2018 Jan 29. pii: 10.1038/s41556-017-0028-5. doi: 10.1038/s41556-017-0028-5. PubMed 29379139.
Backbone
  Vector backbone: pSpCas9(BB)-2A-GFP (Addgene #48138)
  Backbone manufacturer: Feng Zhang Lab
  Backbone size w/o insert (bp): 9288
  Total vector size (bp): 9291
  Vector type: Mammalian Expression
Growth in bacteria
  Bacterial resistance: Ampicillin, 100 μg/mL
  Growth temperature: 37°C
  Growth strain: DH5alpha
  Copy number: High Copy
Gene/Insert
  Gene/Insert name: MAPRE1 gRNA #1 (targets Exon 1) (alt name: EB1)
  gRNA/shRNA sequence: AAGATCGAACAGTTGTGCTC
  Species: H. sapiens (human)
  GenBank ID: NM_012325.2
  Entrez Gene: MAPRE1 (a.k.a. EB1)
  Promoter: U6
  Cloning method: Restriction Enzyme; 5′ cloning site BbsI (destroyed during cloning); 3′ cloning site BbsI (destroyed during cloning)
  Sequencing primers: 5′ ACGATACAAGGCTGTTAGAGAG
Terms and licenses: Academic/Nonprofit Terms; Industry Terms: Not Available to Industry
Depositor comments: For a detailed protocol on knocking out EB1 in human cell lines by CRISPR/Cas9, see our protocol on "Protocol Exchange" (doi and link can be found below) For rapidly cloning gRNA sequences into pSpCAS9(BB)-2a-GFP in a single RE digestion/ ligation step, see support protocol 3 Generation of cell lines with light-controlled microtubule dynamics Torsten Wittmann & Jeffrey van Haren Protocol Exchange (2018) doi:10.1038/protex.2017.155 https://www.nature.com/protocolexchange/protocols/6427
How to cite: pSpCas9_BB_2A-GFP_MAPRE1-gRNA#2 was a gift from Torsten Wittmann (Addgene plasmid # 107727 ; http://n2t.net/addgene:107727 ; RRID:Addgene_107727)
