>Addgene plasmid #107727 | pSpCas9_BB_2A-GFP_MAPRE1-gRNA#2 | depositor partial sequence | sequence record 203210 | primer sequence: ACGATACAAGGCTGTTAGAGAG
TATTAAATATTTTGACTGTACACAAGATATTAGTACAAAATACGTGACGTAGAAAGTAATAATTTCTTGG
GTAGTTTGCAGTTTTAAAATTATGTTTTAAAATGGACTATCATATGCTTACCGTAACTTGAAAGTATTTC
GATTTCTTGGCTTTATATATCTTGTGGAAAGGACGAAACACCGAAGATCGAACAGTTGTGCTCGTTTTAG
AGCTAGAAATAGCAAGTTAAAATAAGGCTAGTCCGTTATCAACTTGAAAAAGTGGCACCGAGTCGGTGCT
TTTTTGTTTTAGAGCTAGAAATAGCAAGTTAAAATAAGGCTAGTCCGTTTTTAGCGCGTGCGCCAATTCT
GCAGACAAATGGCTCTAGAGGTACCCGTTACATAACTTACGGTAAATGGCCCGCCTGGCTGACCGCCCAA
CGACCCCCGCCCATTGACGTCAATAGTAACGCCAATAGGGACTTTCCATTGACGTCAATGGGTGGAGTAT
TTACGGTAAACTGCCCACTTGGCAGTACATCAAGTGTATCATATGCCAAGTACGCCCCCTATTGACGTCA
ATGACGGTAAATGGCCCGCCTGGCATTGTGCCCAGTACATGACCTTATGGGACTTTCCTACTTGGCAGTA
CATCTACGTATTAGTCATCGCTATTACCATGGTCGAGGTGAGCCCCACGTTCTGCTTCACTCTCCCCATC
TCCCCCCCCTCCCCACCCCCAATTTTGTATTTATTTATTTTTTAATTATTTTGTGCAGCGATGGGGGCGG
GGGGGGGGGGGGGGCGCGCGCCAGGCGGGGCGGGGCGGGGCAAGGGGCGGGGCGGGCCGAGGCGAAGAGG
TGCGGCGGCAGCCAATCAGAGCGGCGCGCTCCGAAAGTTTCCTTTTATGGCGAGGGGG
